Addgene plasmid #180014: AAVS1-SA-neo-CAGGS-PE2-2A-GFP
Purpose: Targeting vector for knocking in constitutively expressed PE2-2A-GFP into the human AAVS1 locus
Depositing lab: Dirk Hockemeyer. Depositing organization: University of California, Berkeley. Publication: Highly efficient generation of isogenic pluripotent stem cell models using prime editing. Li H, Busquets O, Verma Y, Syed KM, Kutnowski N, Pangilinan GR, Gilbert LA, Bateup HS, Rio DC, Hockemeyer D, Soldner F. Elife. 2022 Sep 7;11:e79208. doi: 10.7554/eLife.79208. PubMed 36069759.
Backbone
  Vector backbone: unknown
  Vector type: CRISPR ; Human genome engineering
Growth in bacteria
  Bacterial resistance: Ampicillin, 100 μg/mL
  Growth temperature: 30°C
  Growth strain: Stbl3
  Copy number: High Copy
Gene/Insert
  Gene/Insert name: PE2-2A-GFP
  Species: Synthetic
  Insert size (bp): 7244
  Promoter: CAG
  Tag / fusion protein: GFP (C terminal on insert)
  Cloning method: Gibson Cloning
  Sequencing primers: 5′ SP-CAGGS (TTCGGCTTCTGGCGTGTG); 3′ ASP_AAVS1-HR-R (TCACCAATCCTGTCCCTAGT)
Terms and licenses: Academic/Nonprofit Terms; Industry Terms: Not Available to Industry
How to cite: AAVS1-SA-neo-CAGGS-PE2-2A-GFP was a gift from Dirk Hockemeyer (Addgene plasmid # 180014 ; http://n2t.net/addgene:180014 ; RRID:Addgene_180014)
