[The description below was written by a language model from this plasmid's Addgene catalogue record and pLannotate feature annotations shown in this document.]
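Description:
AAVS1-SA-neo-CAGGS-PE2-2A-GFP is a donor (targeting) plasmid for homology-directed knock-in of a constitutively expressed prime editor into the human AAVS1 safe-harbour locus, which lies in intron 1 of PPP1R12C. The backbone is not named in the record. The annotated sequence of about 16.6 kb shows a high-copy ColE1/pUC-type origin, an f1 origin, remnants of a lac/lacZα cloning region and pBluescript-type polylinker fragments. It also carries an ampicillin resistance gene, which is the listed bacterial selection. A second bacterial-type neo/kanamycin gene with an adjacent Tn5 transposase fragment is also annotated in the backbone.

The payload lies between the left and right AAVS1 homology arms and has two units. The first is a promoterless gene-trap selection cassette: a splice acceptor followed by a neomycin/G418 resistance coding sequence and a PGK polyadenylation signal. With this design, resistance should be expressed mainly when the cassette is spliced into the endogenous PPP1R12C transcript, which favours recovery of correctly targeted clones.

The second unit is driven by the CAG promoter, made up of CMV enhancer, chicken β-actin promoter and chimeric intron. The CMV enhancer is annotated twice. This promoter drives PE2, seen in the table as Streptococcus pyogenes Cas9 sequence followed by a Moloney murine leukemia virus pol-derived segment that corresponds to the reverse transcriptase. In PE2 the Cas9 portion is a nickase, although the annotation does not show this. A 2A peptide links PE2 to EGFP, so a separate fluorescent reporter is co-translated, and a bGH polyadenylation signal terminates the transcript. The associated publication concerns prime editing to make isogenic human pluripotent stem cell models, and the construct would give such lines stable, GFP-marked prime editor expression. The nuclease needed to cut AAVS1 is not encoded here.
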