Features (pLannotate 1.2.2; 29 found; start..end, strand, type, name):
      3..302     +  CDS            tnpA (fragment): TN5P_ECOLX - Also known as tnp. Experimental evidence at protein level: Swiss-Prot protein existence level 1. Mediates transposition of transposon Tn5 by a 'cut and paste' mechanism. First, the monomeric transposase binds the 19 bp inverted DNA repeats flanking the transposon. Then, dimerization of the DNA- bound transposase creates a synaptic DNA complex. After nicking of the first DNA strand, excision of the transposon proceeds through a series of intermediates. The transposase then mediates the insertion of the transposon at a new site by strand transfer. The activity of the wild- type tran
    334..1125    +  CDS            neo: KKA2_KLEPN - Also known as kan, nptII. Experimental evidence at protein level: Swiss-Prot protein existence level 1. Resistance to kanamycin, neomycin, paromomycin, ribostamycin, butirosin and gentamicin B. From Klebsiella pneumoniae.
   1146..2006    +  CDS            AmpR: β-lactamase; bla; confers resistance to ampicillin, carbenicillin, and related antibiotics
   2177..2765    +  rep_origin     ori: high-copy-number ColE1/pMB1/pBR322/pUC origin of replication
   2948..3040    +  CDS            lacI (fragment): lac repressor; lacI; The lac repressor binds to the lac operator to inhibit transcription in E. coli. This inhibition can be relieved by adding lactose or isopropyl-β-D-thiogalactopyranoside (IPTG).
   3053..3074    +  protein_bind   CAP binding site: CAP binding activates transcription in the presence of cAMP. E. coli catabolite activator protein
   3089..3119    +  promoter       lac promoter: promoter for the E. coli lac operon
   3123..3145    +  protein_bind   lac operator (fragment): The lac repressor binds to the lac operator to inhibit transcription in E. coli. This inhibition can be relieved by adding lactose or isopropyl-β-D-thiogalactopyranoside (IPTG). lac repressor encoded by lacI
   3205..4001    +  misc_feature   HA-L: left homology arm from the adeno-associated virus integration site (AAVS1) within intron 1 of the human PPP1R12C gene
   4008..4033    +  misc_feature   SA: splice acceptor site
   4126..4929    +  CDS            NeoR/KanR: aminoglycoside phosphotransferase from Tn5; aph(3')-II (or nptII); confers resistance to neomycin, kanamycin, and G418 (Geneticin®)
   4939..5337    +  polyA_signal   PGK poly(A) signal (fragment): mouse phosphoglycerate kinase 1 polyadenylation signal
   5338..5362    +  misc_feature   MCS (fragment): pBluescript multiple cloning site
   5419..5722    +  enhancer       CMV enhancer: human cytomegalovirus immediate early enhancer
   5787..6090    +  enhancer       CMV enhancer: human cytomegalovirus immediate early enhancer
   6092..6369    +  promoter       chicken β-actin promoter: No description available
   6370..7386    +  intron         chimeric intron: chimera between introns from chicken β-actin and rabbit β-globin
   7442..7504    +  polyA_signal   PGK poly(A) signal (fragment): mouse phosphoglycerate kinase 1 polyadenylation signal
   7510..7527    +  misc_feature   MCS (fragment): pBluescript multiple cloning site
   7544..7562    +  promoter       T7 promoter: promoter for bacteriophage T7 RNA polymerase
   7633..9234    +  CDS            Cas9(N): N-terminal portion of Streptococcus pyogenes Cas9 (Zetsche et al., 2015)
   9235..11729   +  CDS            Cas9(C) (fragment): C-terminal portion of Streptococcus pyogenes Cas9 (Zetsche et al., 2015)
  11833..13864   +  CDS            gag-pol (fragment): Moloney murine leukemia virus Gag-Pol polyprotein; gag-pol; contains a read-through stop codon
  13993..14709   +  CDS            EGFP: EGFP is a basic (constitutively fluorescent) green fluorescent protein published in 1996, derived from Aequorea victoria. It is reported to be a rapidly-maturing weak dimer with moderate acid sensitivity.
  14824..15048   +  polyA_signal   bGH poly(A) signal: bovine growth hormone polyadenylation signal
  15261..15790   +  misc_feature   HA-R: right homology arm from the adeno-associated virus integration site (AAVS1) within intron 1 of the human PPP1R12C gene
  15953..15971   -  promoter       T7 promoter: promoter for bacteriophage T7 RNA polymerase
  15974..16131   +  CDS            lacZα (fragment): LacZα fragment of β-galactosidase; lacZ fragment
  16135..16563   +  rep_origin     f1 ori (sequence partly withheld): f1 bacteriophage origin of replication; arrow indicates direction of (+) strand synthesis
>Addgene plasmid #180014 | AAVS1-SA-neo-CAGGS-PE2-2A-GFP | addgene full sequence | sequence record 366319 | Addgene NGS Result
TCAGGGCGCAAGGGCTGCTAAAGGAAGCGGAACACGTAGAAAGCCAGTCCGCAGAAACGGTGCTGACCCC
GGATGAATGTCAGCTACTGGGCTATCTGGACAAGGGAAAACGCAAGCGCAAAGAGAAAGCAGGTAGCTTG
CAGTGGGCTTACATGGCGATAGCTAGACTGGGCGGTTTTATGGACAGCAAGCGAACCGGAATTGCCAGCT
GGGGCGCCCTCTGGTAAGGTTGGGAAGCCCTGCAAAGTAAACTGGATGGCTTTCTTGCCGCCAAGGATCT
GATGGCGCAGGGGATCAAGATCTGATCAAGAGACAGGATGAGGATCGTTTCGCATGATTGAACAAGATGG
ATTGCACGCAGGTTCTCCGGCCGCTTGGGTGGAGAGGCTATTCGGCTATGACTGGGCACAACAGACAATC
GGCTGCTCTGATGCCGCCGTGTTCCGGCTGTCAGCGCAGGGGCGCCCGGTTCTTTTTGTCAAGACCGACC
TGTCCGGTGCCCTGAATGAACTGCAGGACGAGGCAGCGCGGCTATCGTGGCTGGCCACGACGGGCGTTCC
TTGCGCAGCTGTGCTCGACGTTGTCACTGAAGCGGGAAGGGACTGGCTGCTATTGGGCGAAGTGCCGGGG
CAGGATCTCCTGTCATCCCACCTTGCTCCTGCCGAGAAAGTATCCATCATGGCTGATGCAATGCGGCGGC
TGCATACGCTTGATCCGGCTACCTGCCCATTCGACCACCAAGCGAAACATCGCATCGAGCGAGCACGTAC
TCGGATGGAAGCCGGTCTTGTCGATCAGGATGATCTGGACGAAGAGCATCAGGGGCTCGCGCCAGCCGAA
CTGTTCGCCAGGCTCAAGGCGCGCATGCCCGACGGCGAGGATCTCGTCGTGACCCATGGCGATGCCTGCT
TGCCGAATATCATGGTGGAAAATGGCCGCTTTTCTGGATTCATCGACTGTGGCCGGCTGGGTGTGGCGGA
CCGCTATCAGGACATAGCGTTGGCTACCCGTGATATTGCTGAAGAGCTTGGCGGCGAATGGGCTGACCGC
TTCCTCGTGCTTTACGGTATCGCCGCTCCCGATTCGCAGCGCATCGCCTTCTATCGCCTTCTTGACGAGT
TCTTCTGAATTGAAAAAGGAAGAGTATGAGTATTCAACATTTCCGTGTCGCCCTTATTCCCTTTTTTGCG
GCATTTTGCCTTCCTGTTTTTGCTCACCCAGAAACGCTGGTGAAAGTAAAAGATGCTGAAGATCAGTTGG
GTGCACGAGTGGGTTACATCGAACTGGATCTCAACAGCGGTAAGATCCTTGAGAGTTTTCGCCCCGAAGA
ACGTTTTCCAATGATGAGCACTTTTAAAGTTCTGCTATGTGGCGCGGTATTATCCCGTATTGACGCCGGG
CAAGAGCAACTCGGTCGCCGCATACACTATTCTCAGAATGACTTGGTTGAGTACTCACCAGTCACAGAAA
AGCATCTTACGGATGGCATGACAGTAAGAGAATTATGCAGTGCTGCCATAACCATGAGTGATAACACTGC
GGCCAACTTACTTCTGACAACGATCGGAGGACCGAAGGAGCTAACCGCTTTTTTGCACAACATGGGGGAT
CATGTAACTCGCCTTGATCGTTGGGAACCGGAGCTGAATGAAGCCATACCAAACGACGAGCGTGACACCA
CGATGCCTGTAGCAATGGCAACAACGTTGCGCAAACTATTAACTGGCGAACTACTTACTCTAGCTTCCCG
GCAACAATTAATAGACTGGATGGAGGCGGATAAAGTTGCAGGACCACTTCTGCGCTCGGCCCTTCCGGCT
GGCTGGTTTATTGCTGATAAATCTGGAGCCGGTGAGCGTGGGTCTCGCGGTATCATTGCAGCACTGGGGC
CAGATGGTAAGCCCTCCCGTATCGTAGTTATCTACACGACGGGGAGTCAGGCAACTATGGATGAACGAAA
TAGACAGATCGCTGAGATAGGTGCCTCACTGATTAAGCATTGGTAACTGTCAGACCAAGTTTACTCATAT
ATACTTTAGATTGATTTAAAACTTCATTTTTAATTTAAAAGGATCTAGGTGAAGATCCTTTTTGATAATC
TCATGACCAAAATCCCTTAACGTGAGTTTTCGTTCCACTGAGCGTCAGACCCCGTAGAAAAGATCAAAGG
ATCTTCTTGAGATCCTTTTTTTCTGCGCGTAATCTGCTGCTTGCAAACAAAAAAACCACCGCTACCAGCG
GTGGTTTGTTTGCCGGATCAAGAGCTACCAACTCTTTTTCCGAAGGTAACTGGCTTCAGCAGAGCGCAGA
TACCAAATACTGTTCTTCTAGTGTAGCCGTAGTTAGGCCACCACTTCAAGAACTCTGTAGCACCGCCTAC
ATACCTCGCTCTGCTAATCCTGTTACCAGTGGCTGCTGCCAGTGGCGATAAGTCGTGTCTTACCGGGTTG
GACTCAAGACGATAGTTACCGGATAAGGCGCAGCGGTCGGGCTGAACGGGGGGTTCGTGCACACAGCCCA
GCTTGGAGCGAACGACCTACACCGAACTGAGATACCTACAGCGTGAGCTATGAGAAAGCGCCACGCTTCC
CGAAGGGAGAAAGGCGGACAGGTATCCGGTAAGCGGCAGGGTCGGAACAGGAGAGCGCACGAGGGAGCTT
CCAGGGGGAAACGCCTGGTATCTTTATAGTCCTGTCGGGTTTCGCCACCTCTGACTTGAGCGTCGATTTT
TGTGATGCTCGTCAGGGGGGCGGAGCCTATGGAAAAACGCCAGCAACGCGGCCTTTTTACGGTTCCTGGC
CTTTTGCTGGCCTTTTGCTCACATGTTCTTTCCTGCGTTATCCCCTGATTCTGTGGATAACCGTATTACC
GCCTTTGAGTGAGCTGATACCGCTCGCCGCAGCCGAACGACCGAGCGCAGCGAGTCAGTGAGCGAGGAAG
CGGAAGAGCGCCCAATACGCAAACCGCCTCTCCCCGCGCGTTGGCCGATTCATTAATGCAGCTGGCACGA
CAGGTTTCCCGACTGGAAAGCGGGCAGTGAGCGCAACGCAATTAATGTGAGTTAGCTCACTCATTAGGCA
CCCCAGGCTTTACACTTTATGCTTCCGGCTCGTATGTTGTGTGGAATTGTGAGCGGATAACAATTTCACA
CAGGAAACAGCTATGACCATGATTACGCCAAGCTTGGGATCCATAATAACTAGTTGCTTTCTCTGACCAG
CATTCTCTCCCCTGGGCCTGTGCCGCTTTCTGTCTGCAGCTTGTGGCCTGGGTCACCTCTACGGCTGGCC
CAGATCCTTCCCTGCCGCCTCCTTCAGGTTCCGTCTTCCTCCACTCCCTCTTCCCCTTGCTCTCTGCTGT
GTTGCTGCCCAAGGATGCTCTTTCCGGAGCACTTCCTTCTCGGCGCTGCACCACGTGATGTCCTCTGAGC
GGATCCTCCCCGTGTCTGGGTCCTCTCCGGGCATCTCTCCTCCCTCACCCAACCCCATGCCGTCTTCACT
CGCTGGGTTCCCTTTTCCTTCTCCTTCTGGGGCCTGTGCCATCTCTCGTTTCTTAGGATGGCCTTCTCCG
ACGGATGTCTCCCTTGCGTCCCGCCTCCCCTTCTTGTAGGCCTGCATCATCACCGTTTTTCTGGACAACC
CCAAAGTACCCCGTCTCCCTGGCTTTAGCCACCTCTCCATCTCTTGCTTTCTTTGCCTGGACACCCCGTT
CTCCTGTGGATTCGGGTCACCTCTCACTCCTTTCATTTGGGCAGCTCCCCTACCCCCCTTACCTCTCTAG
TCTGCTCTTCCAGCCCCCTGTCATGGCATCTTCCAGGGGTCCGAGAGCTCAGCTAGTCTTCTTCCTCCAA
CCCGGGCCCCTATGTCCACTTCAGGACAGCATGTTTGCTGCCTCCAGGGATCCTGTGTCCCCGAGCTGGG
ACCACCTTATATTCCCAGGGCCGGTTAATGTGGCTCTGGTTCTGGGTACTTTTATCTGTCCCCTCCACCC
CACAGTGGGGCAAGCTTCTGACCTCTTCTCTTCCTCCCACAGGGCCTCGAGAGATCTGGCAGCGGAGAGG
GCAGAGGAAGTCTTCTAACATGCGGTGACGTGGAGGAGAATCCCGGCCCTAGGCTCGAGACGCGTATGGG
ATCGGCCATTGAACAAGATGGATTGCACGCAGGTTCTCCGGCCGCTTGGGTGGAGAGGCTATTCGGCTAT
GACTGGGCACAACAGACAATCGGCTGCTCTGATGCCGCCGTGTTCCGGCTGTCAGCGCAGGGGCGCCCGG
TTCTTTTTGTCAAGACCGACCTGTCCGGTGCCCTGAATGAACTGCAGGACGAGGCAGCGCGGCTATCGTG
GCTGGCCACGACGGGCGTTCCTTGCGCAGCTGTGCTCGACGTTGTCACTGAAGCGGGAAGGGACTGGCTG
CTATTGGGCGAAGTGCCGGGGCAGGATCTCCTGTCATCTCACCTTGCTCCTGCCGAGAAAGTATCCATCA
TGGCTGATGCAATGCGGCGGCTGCATACGCTTGATCCGGCTACCTGCCCATTCGACCACCAAGCGAAACA
TCGCATCGAGCGAGCACGTACTCGGATGGAAGCCGGTCTTGTCGATCAGGATGATCTGGACGAAGAGCAT
CAGGGGCTCGCGCCAGCCGAACTGTTCGCCAGGCTCAAGGCGCGCATGCCCGACGGCGAGGATCTCGTCG
TGACCCATGGCGATGCCTGCTTGCCGAATATCATGGTGGAAAATGGCCGCTTTTCTGGATTCATCGACTG
TGGCCGGCTGGGTGTGGCGGACCGCTATCAGGACATAGCGTTGGCTACCCGTGATATTGCTGAAGAGCTT
GGCGGCGAATGGGCTGACCGCTTCCTCGTGCTTTACGGTATCGCCGCTCCCGATTCGCAGCGCATCGCCT
TCTATCGCCTTCTTGACGAGTTCTTCTGAGGGGATCCGCTGTAAGTCTGCAGAAATTGATGATCTATTAA
ACAATAAAGATGTCCACTAAAATGGAAGTTTTTCCTGTCATACTTTGTTAAGAAGGGTGAGAACAGAGTA
CCTACATTTTGAATGGAAGGATTGGAGCTACGGGGGTGGGGGTGGGGTGGGATTAGATAAATGCCTGCTC
TTTACTGAAGGCTCTTTACTATTGCTTTATGATAATGTTTCATAGTTGGATATCATAATTTAAACAAGCA
AAACCAAATTAAGGGCCAGCTCATTCCTCCCACTCATGATCTATAGATCTATAGATCTCTCGTGGGATCA
TTGTTTTTCTCTTGATTCCCACTTTGTGGTTCTAAGTACTGTGGTTTCCAAATGTGTCAGTTTCATAGCC
TGAAGAACGAGATCAGCCGGTGGCGGCCGCTCTAGAACTAGTTATTAATAGTAATCAATTACGGGGTCAT
TAGTTCATAGCCCATATATGGAGTTCCGCGTTACATAACTTACGGTAAATGGCCCGCCTGGCTGACCGCC
CAACGACCCCCGCCCATTGACGTCAATAATGACGTATGTTCCCATAGTAACGCCAATAGGGACTTTCCAT
TGACGTCAATGGGTGGAGTATTTACGGTAAACTGCCCACTTGGCAGTACATCAAGTGTATCATATGCCAA
GTACGCCCCCTATTGACGTCAATGACGGTAAATGGCCCGCCTGGCATTATGCCCAGTACATGACCTTATG
GGACTTTCCTACTTGGCAGTACATCTACGTATTAGTCATCGCTATTACCATGGTCCTAGTTATTAATAGT
AATCAATTACGGGGTCATTAGTTCATAGCCCATATATGGAGTTCCGCGTTACATAACTTACGGTAAATGG
CCCGCCTGGCTGACCGCCCAACGACCCCCGCCCATTGACGTCAATAATGACGTATGTTCCCATAGTAACG
CCAATAGGGACTTTCCATTGACGTCAATGGGTGGAGTATTTACGGTAAACTGCCCACTTGGCAGTACATC
AAGTGTATCATATGCCAAGTACGCCCCCTATTGACGTCAATGACGGTAAATGGCCCGCCTGGCATTATGC
CCAGTACATGACCTTATGGGACTTTCCTACTTGGCAGTACATCTACGTATTAGTCATCGCTATTACCATG
GTCGAGGTGAGCCCCACGTTCTGCTTCACTCTCCCCATCTCCCCCCCCTCCCCACCCCCAATTTTGTATT
TATTTATTTTTTAATTATTTTGTGCAGCGATGGGGGCGGGGGGGGGGGGGGGGCGCGCGCCRGGSGGGGS
GGGGSGGGGSGRGGGGSGGGGSGGGGCGAGGCGGAGAGGTGCGGCGGCAGCCAATCAGAGCGGCGCGCTC
CGAAAGTTTCCTTTTATGGCGAGGCGGCGGCGGCGGCGGCCCTATAAAAAGCGAAGCGCGCGGCGGGCGG
GAGTCGCTGCGCGCTGCCTTCGCCCCGTGCCCCGCTCCGCCGCCGCCTCGCGCCGCCCGCCCCGGCTCTG
ACTGACCGCGTTACTCCCACAGGTGAGCGGGCGGGACGGCCCTTCTCCTCCGGGCTGTAATTAGCGCTTG
GTTTAATGACGGCTTGTTTCTTTTCTGTGGCTGCGTGAAAGCCTTGAGGGGCTCCGGGAGGGCCCTTTGT
GCGGGGGGAGCGGCTCGGGGGGTGCGTGCGTGTGTGTGTGCGTGGGGAGCGCCGCGTGCGGCTCCGCGCT
GCCCGGCGGCTGTGAGCGCTGCGGGCGCGGCGCGGGGCTTTGTGCGCTCCGCAGTGTGCGCGAGGGGAGC
GCGGCCGGGGGCGGTGCCCCGCGGTGCGGGGGGGGCTGCGAGGGGAACAAAGGCTGCGTGCGGGGTGTGT
GCGTGGGGGGGTGAGCAGGGGGTGTGGGCGCGTCGGTCGGGCTGCAACCCCCCCTGCACCCCCCTCCCCG
AGTTGCTGAGCACGGCCCGGCTTCGGGTGCGGGGCTCCGTACGGGGCGTGGCGCGGGGCTCGCCGTGCCG
GGCGGGGGGTGGCGGCAGGKGGGGGTGCCGGGCGGGGCGGGGCCGCCTCGGGCCGGGGRGGGCTCGGGGG
AGGGGCGCGGCGGCCCCCGGAGCGCCGGCGGCTGTCGAGGCGCGGCGAGCCGCAGCCATTGCCTTTTATG
GTAATCGTGCGAGAGGGCGCAGGGACTTCCTTTGTCCCAAATCTGTGCGGAGCCGAAATCTGGGAGGCGC
CGCCGCACCCCCTCTAGCGGGCGCGGGGCGAAGCGGTGCGGCGCCGGCAGGAAGGAAATGGGCGGGGAGG
GCCTTCGTGCGTCGCCGCGCCGCCGTCCCCTTCTCCCTCTCCAGCCTCGGGGCTGTCCGCGGGGGGACGG
CTGCCTTCGGGGGGGACGGGGCAGGGCGGGGTTCGGCTTCTGGCGTGTGACCGGCGGCTCTAGAGCCTCT
GCTAACCATGTTCATGCCTTCTTCTTTTTCCTACAGCTCCTGGGCAACGTGCTGGTTATTGTGCTGTCTC
ATCATTTTGGCAAAGAATTGAAGCCTCTGTTCCACATACACTTCATTCTCAGTATTGTTTTGCCAAGTTC
TAATTCCATCAGAAGCTGGGAGCTCCACCGCGGTGGCTAGCTAGTGCGGCCGCTAATACGACTCACTATA
GGGAGAGCCGCCACCATGAAACGGACAGCCGACGGAAGCGAGTTCGAGTCACCAAAGAAGAAGCGGAAAG
TCGACAAGAAGTACAGCATCGGCCTGGACATCGGCACCAACTCTGTGGGCTGGGCCGTGATCACCGACGA
GTACAAGGTGCCCAGCAAGAAATTCAAGGTGCTGGGCAACACCGACCGGCACAGCATCAAGAAGAACCTG
ATCGGAGCCCTGCTGTTCGACAGCGGCGAAACAGCCGAGGCCACCCGGCTGAAGAGAACCGCCAGAAGAA
GATACACCAGACGGAAGAACCGGATCTGCTATCTGCAAGAGATCTTCAGCAACGAGATGGCCAAGGTGGA
CGACAGCTTCTTCCACAGACTGGAAGAGTCCTTCCTGGTGGAAGAGGATAAGAAGCACGAGCGGCACCCC
ATCTTCGGCAACATCGTGGACGAGGTGGCCTACCACGAGAAGTACCCCACCATCTACCACCTGAGAAAGA
AACTGGTGGACAGCACCGACAAGGCCGACCTGCGGCTGATCTATCTGGCCCTGGCCCACATGATCAAGTT
CCGGGGCCACTTCCTGATCGAGGGCGACCTGAACCCCGACAACAGCGACGTGGACAAGCTGTTCATCCAG
CTGGTGCAGACCTACAACCAGCTGTTCGAGGAAAACCCCATCAACGCCAGCGGCGTGGACGCCAAGGCCA
TCCTGTCTGCCAGACTGAGCAAGAGCAGACGGCTGGAAAATCTGATCGCCCAGCTGCCCGGCGAGAAGAA
GAATGGCCTGTTCGGAAACCTGATTGCCCTGAGCCTGGGCCTGACCCCCAACTTCAAGAGCAACTTCGAC
CTGGCCGAGGATGCCAAACTGCAGCTGAGCAAGGACACCTACGACGACGACCTGGACAACCTGCTGGCCC
AGATCGGCGACCAGTACGCCGACCTGTTTCTGGCCGCCAAGAACCTGTCCGACGCCATCCTGCTGAGCGA
CATCCTGAGAGTGAACACCGAGATCACCAAGGCCCCCCTGAGCGCCTCTATGATCAAGAGATACGACGAG
CACCACCAGGACCTGACCCTGCTGAAAGCTCTCGTGCGGCAGCAGCTGCCTGAGAAGTACAAAGAGATTT
TCTTCGACCAGAGCAAGAACGGCTACGCCGGCTACATTGACGGCGGAGCCAGCCAGGAAGAGTTCTACAA
GTTCATCAAGCCCATCCTGGAAAAGATGGACGGCACCGAGGAACTGCTCGTGAAGCTGAACAGAGAGGAC
CTGCTGCGGAAGCAGCGGACCTTCGACAACGGCAGCATCCCCCACCAGATCCACCTGGGAGAGCTGCACG
CCATTCTGCGGCGGCAGGAAGATTTTTACCCATTCCTGAAGGACAACCGGGAAAAGATCGAGAAGATCCT
GACCTTCCGCATCCCCTACTACGTGGGCCCTCTGGCCAGGGGAAACAGCAGATTCGCCTGGATGACCAGA
AAGAGCGAGGAAACCATCACCCCCTGGAACTTCGAGGAAGTGGTGGACAAGGGCGCTTCCGCCCAGAGCT
TCATCGAGCGGATGACCAACTTCGATAAGAACCTGCCCAACGAGAAGGTGCTGCCCAAGCACAGCCTGCT
GTACGAGTACTTCACCGTGTATAACGAGCTGACCAAAGTGAAATACGTGACCGAGGGAATGAGAAAGCCC
GCCTTCCTGAGCGGCGAGCAGAAAAAGGCCATCGTGGACCTGCTGTTCAAGACCAACCGGAAAGTGACCG
TGAAGCAGCTGAAAGAGGACTACTTCAAGAAAATCGAGTGCTTCGACTCCGTGGAAATCTCCGGCGTGGA
AGATCGGTTCAACGCCTCCCTGGGCACATACCACGATCTGCTGAAAATTATCAAGGACAAGGACTTCCTG
GACAATGAGGAAAACGAGGACATTCTGGAAGATATCGTGCTGACCCTGACACTGTTTGAGGACAGAGAGA
TGATCGAGGAACGGCTGAAAACCTATGCCCACCTGTTCGACGACAAAGTGATGAAGCAGCTGAAGCGGCG
GAGATACACCGGCTGGGGCAGGCTGAGCCGGAAGCTGATCAACGGCATCCGGGACAAGCAGTCCGGCAAG
ACAATCCTGGATTTCCTGAAGTCCGACGGCTTCGCCAACAGAAACTTCATGCAGCTGATCCACGACGACA
GCCTGACCTTTAAAGAGGACATCCAGAAAGCCCAGGTGTCCGGCCAGGGCGATAGCCTGCACGAGCACAT
TGCCAATCTGGCCGGCAGCCCCGCCATTAAGAAGGGCATCCTGCAGACAGTGAAGGTGGTGGACGAGCTC
GTGAAAGTGATGGGCCGGCACAAGCCCGAGAACATCGTGATCGAAATGGCCAGAGAGAACCAGACCACCC
AGAAGGGACAGAAGAACAGCCGCGAGAGAATGAAGCGGATCGAAGAGGGCATCAAAGAGCTGGGCAGCCA
GATCCTGAAAGAACACCCCGTGGAAAACACCCAGCTGCAGAACGAGAAGCTGTACCTGTACTACCTGCAG
AATGGGCGGGATATGTACGTGGACCAGGAACTGGACATCAACCGGCTGTCCGACTACGATGTGGACGCTA
TCGTGCCTCAGAGCTTTCTGAAGGACGACTCCATCGACAACAAGGTGCTGACCAGAAGCGACAAGAACCG
GGGCAAGAGCGACAACGTGCCCTCCGAAGAGGTCGTGAAGAAGATGAAGAACTACTGGCGGCAGCTGCTG
AACGCCAAGCTGATTACCCAGAGAAAGTTCGACAATCTGACCAAGGCCGAGAGAGGCGGCCTGAGCGAAC
TGGATAAGGCCGGCTTCATCAAGAGACAGCTGGTGGAAACCCGGCAGATCACAAAGCACGTGGCACAGAT
CCTGGACTCCCGGATGAACACTAAGTACGACGAGAATGACAAGCTGATCCGGGAAGTGAAAGTGATCACC
CTGAAGTCCAAGCTGGTGTCCGATTTCCGGAAGGATTTCCAGTTTTACAAAGTGCGCGAGATCAACAACT
ACCACCACGCCCACGACGCCTACCTGAACGCCGTCGTGGGAACCGCCCTGATCAAAAAGTACCCTAAGCT
GGAAAGCGAGTTCGTGTACGGCGACTACAAGGTGTACGACGTGCGGAAGATGATCGCCAAGAGCGAGCAG
GAAATCGGCAAGGCTACCGCCAAGTACTTCTTCTACAGCAACATCATGAACTTTTTCAAGACCGAGATTA
CCCTGGCCAACGGCGAGATCCGGAAGCGGCCTCTGATCGAGACAAACGGCGAAACCGGGGAGATCGTGTG
GGATAAGGGCCGGGATTTTGCCACCGTGCGGAAAGTGCTGAGCATGCCCCAAGTGAATATCGTGAAAAAG
ACCGAGGTGCAGACAGGCGGCTTCAGCAAAGAGTCTATCCTGCCCAAGAGGAACAGCGATAAGCTGATCG
CCAGAAAGAAGGACTGGGACCCTAAGAAGTACGGCGGCTTCGACAGCCCCACCGTGGCCTATTCTGTGCT
GGTGGTGGCCAAAGTGGAAAAGGGCAAGTCCAAGAAACTGAAGAGTGTGAAAGAGCTGCTGGGGATCACC
ATCATGGAAAGAAGCAGCTTCGAGAAGAATCCCATCGACTTTCTGGAAGCCAAGGGCTACAAAGAAGTGA
AAAAGGACCTGATCATCAAGCTGCCTAAGTACTCCCTGTTCGAGCTGGAAAACGGCCGGAAGAGAATGCT
GGCCTCTGCCGGCGAACTGCAGAAGGGAAACGAACTGGCCCTGCCCTCCAAATATGTGAACTTCCTGTAC
CTGGCCAGCCACTATGAGAAGCTGAAGGGCTCCCCCGAGGATAATGAGCAGAAACAGCTGTTTGTGGAAC
AGCACAAGCACTACCTGGACGAGATCATCGAGCAGATCAGCGAGTTCTCCAAGAGAGTGATCCTGGCCGA
CGCTAATCTGGACAAAGTGCTGTCCGCCTACAACAAGCACCGGGATAAGCCCATCAGAGAGCAGGCCGAG
AATATCATCCACCTGTTTACCCTGACCAATCTGGGAGCCCCTGCCGCCTTCAAGTACTTTGACACCACCA
TCGACCGGAAGAGGTACACCAGCACCAAAGAGGTGCTGGACGCCACCCTGATCCACCAGAGCATCACCGG
CCTGTACGAGACACGGATCGACCTGTCTCAGCTGGGAGGTGACTCTGGAGGATCTAGCGGAGGATCCTCT
GGCAGCGAGACACCAGGAACAAGCGAGTCAGCAACACCAGAGAGCAGTGGCGGCAGCAGCGGCGGCAGCA
GCACCCTAAATATAGAAGATGAGTATCGGCTACATGAGACCTCAAAAGAGCCAGATGTTTCTCTAGGGTC
CACATGGCTGTCTGATTTTCCTCAGGCCTGGGCGGAAACCGGGGGCATGGGACTGGCAGTTCGCCAAGCT
CCTCTGATCATACCTCTGAAAGCAACCTCTACCCCCGTGTCCATAAAACAATACCCCATGTCACAAGAAG
CCAGACTGGGGATCAAGCCCCACATACAGAGACTGTTGGACCAGGGAATACTGGTACCCTGCCAGTCCCC
CTGGAACACGCCCCTGCTACCCGTTAAGAAACCAGGGACTAATGATTATAGGCCTGTCCAGGATCTGAGA
GAAGTCAACAAGCGGGTGGAAGACATCCACCCCACCGTGCCCAACCCTTACAACCTCTTGAGCGGGCTCC
CACCGTCCCACCAGTGGTACACTGTGCTTGATTTAAAGGATGCCTTTTTCTGCCTGAGACTCCACCCCAC
CAGTCAGCCTCTCTTCGCCTTTGAGTGGAGAGATCCAGAGATGGGAATCTCAGGACAATTGACCTGGACC
AGACTCCCACAGGGTTTCAAAAACAGTCCCACCCTGTTTAATGAGGCACTGCACAGAGACCTAGCAGACT
TCCGGATCCAGCACCCAGACTTGATCCTGCTACAGTACGTGGATGACTTACTGCTGGCCGCCACTTCTGA
GCTAGACTGCCAACAAGGTACTCGGGCCCTGTTACAAACCCTAGGGAACCTCGGGTATCGGGCCTCGGCC
AAGAAAGCCCAAATTTGCCAGAAACAGGTCAAGTATCTGGGGTATCTTCTAAAAGAGGGTCAGAGATGGC
TGACTGAGGCCAGAAAAGAGACTGTGATGGGGCAGCCTACTCCGAAGACCCCTCGACAACTAAGGGAGTT
CCTAGGGAAGGCAGGCTTCTGTCGCCTCTTCATCCCTGGGTTTGCAGAAATGGCAGCCCCCCTGTACCCT
CTCACCAAACCGGGGACTCTGTTTAATTGGGGCCCAGACCAACAAAAGGCCTATCAAGAAATCAAGCAAG
CTCTTCTAACTGCCCCAGCCCTGGGGTTGCCAGATTTGACTAAGCCCTTTGAACTCTTTGTCGACGAGAA
GCAGGGCTACGCCAAAGGTGTCCTAACGCAAAAACTGGGACCTTGGCGTCGGCCGGTGGCCTACCTGTCC
AAAAAGCTAGACCCAGTAGCAGCTGGGTGGCCCCCTTGCCTACGGATGGTAGCAGCCATTGCCGTACTGA
CAAAGGATGCAGGCAAGCTAACCATGGGACAGCCACTAGTCATTCTGGCCCCCCATGCAGTAGAGGCACT
AGTCAAACAACCCCCCGACCGCTGGCTTTCCAACGCCCGGATGACTCACTATCAGGCCTTGCTTTTGGAC
ACGGACCGGGTCCAGTTCGGACCGGTGGTAGCCCTGAACCCGGCTACGCTGCTCCCACTGCCTGAGGAAG
GGCTGCAACACAACTGCCTTGATATCCTGGCCGAAGCCCACGGAACCCGACCCGACCTAACGGACCAGCC
GCTCCCAGACGCCGACCACACCTGGTACACGGATGGAAGCAGTCTCTTACAAGAGGGACAGCGTAAGGCG
GGAGCTGCGGTGACCACCGAGACCGAGGTAATCTGGGCTAAAGCCCTGCCAGCCGGGACATCCGCTCAGC
GGGCTGAACTGATAGCACTCACCCAGGCCCTAAAGATGGCAGAAGGTAAGAAGCTAAATGTTTATACTGA
TAGCCGTTATGCTTTTGCTACTGCCCATATCCATGGAGAAATATACAGAAGGCGTGGGTGGCTCACATCA
GAAGGCAAAGAGATCAAAAATAAAGACGAGATCTTGGCCCTACTAAAAGCCCTCTTTCTGCCCAAAAGAC
TTAGCATAATCCATTGTCCAGGACATCAAAAGGGACACAGCGCCGAGGCTAGAGGCAACCGGATGGCTGA
CCAAGCGGCCCGAAAGGCAGCCATCACAGAGACTCCAGACACCTCTACCCTCCTCATAGAAAATTCATCA
CCCTCTGGCGGCTCAAAAAGAACCGCCGACGGCAGCGAATTCGAGCCCAAGAAGAAGAGGAAAGTCGGAA
GCGGAGCTACTAACTTCAGCCTGCTGAAGCAGGCTGGAGACGTGGAGGAGAACCCTGGACCTATGGTGAG
CAAGGGCGAGGAGCTGTTCACCGGGGTGGTGCCCATCCTGGTCGAGCTGGACGGCGACGTAAACGGCCAC
AAGTTCAGCGTGTCCGGCGAGGGCGAGGGCGATGCCACCTACGGCAAGCTGACCCTGAAGTTCATCTGCA
CCACCGGCAAGCTGCCCGTGCCCTGGCCCACCCTCGTGACCACCCTGACCTATGGAGTGCAGTGCTTCAG
CCGCTACCCCGACCACATGAAGCAGCACGACTTCTTCAAGTCCGCCATGCCCGAAGGCTACGTCCAGGAG
CGCACCATCTTCTTCAAGGACGACGGCAACTACAAGACCCGCGCCGAGGTGAAGTTCGAGGGCGACACCC
TGGTGAACCGCATCGAGCTGAAGGGCATCGACTTCAAGGAGGACGGCAACATCCTGGGGCACAAGCTGGA
GTACAACTACAACAGCCACAACGTCTATATCATGGCCGACAAGCAGAAGAACGGCATCAAGGTGAACTTC
AAGATCCGCCACAACATCGAGGACGGCAGCGTGCAGCTCGCCGACCACTACCAGCAGAACACCCCCATCG
GCGACGGCCCCGTGCTGCTGCCCGACAACCACTACCTGAGCACCCAGTCCGCCCTGAGCAAAGACCCCAA
CGAGAAGCGCGATCACATGGTCCTGCTGGAGTTCGTGACCGCCGCCGGGATCACTCTCGGCATGGACGAG
CTGTACAAGTCTGGTGGTTCTCCCAAGAAGAAGAGGAAAGTCTAACCGGTCATCATCACCATCACCATTG
AGTTTAATTCCTCGAGTCTAGAGGGCCCGTTTAAACCCGCTGATCAGCCTCGACTGTGCCTTCTAGTTGC
CAGCCATCTGTTGTTTGCCCCTCCCCCGTGCCTTCCTTGACCCTGGAAGGTGCCACTCCCACTGTCCTTT
CCTAATAAAATGAGGAAATTGCATCGCATTGTCTGAGTAGGTGTCATTCTATTCTGGGGGGTGGGGTGGG
GCAGGACAGCAAGGGGGAGGATTGGGAAGACAATAGCAGGCATGCTGGGGATGCGGTGGGCTCTATGGCT
TCTGAGGCGGAAAGAACCGTACCACAAGCTTTACTAGGGACAGGATTGGTGACAGAAAAGCCCCATCCTT
AGGCCTCCTCCTTCCTAGTCTCCTGATATTGGGTCTAACCCCCACCTCCTGTTAGGCAGATTCCTTATCT
GGTGACACACCCCCATTTCCTGGAGCCATCTCTCTCCTTGCCAGAACCTCTAAGGTTTGCTTACGATGGA
GCCAGAGAGGATCCTGGGAGGGAGAGCTTGGCAGGGGGTGGGAGGGAAGGGGGGGATGCGTGACCTGCCC
GGTTCTCAGTGGCCACCCTGCGCTACCCTCTCCCAGAACCTGAGCTGCTCTGACGCGGCTGTCTGGTGCG
TTTCACTGATCCTGGTGCTGCAGCTTCCTTACACTTCCCAAGAGGAGAAGCAGTTTGGAAAAACAAAATC
AGAATAAGTTGGTCCTGAGTTCTAACTTTGGCTCTTCACCTTTCTAGTCCCCAATTTATATTGTTCCTCC
GTGCGTCAGTTTTACCTGTGAGATAAGGCCAGTAGCCAGCCCCGTCCTGGCAGGGCTGTGGTGAGGAGGG
GGGTGTCCGTGTGGAAAACTCCCTTTGTGAGAATGGTGCGTCCTAGGTGTTCACCAGGTCGTGGCCGCCT
CTACTCCCTTTCTCTTTCTCCATCCTTCTTTCCTTAAAGAGTCCCCAGTGCTATCTGGGACATATTCCTC
CGCCCAGAGCAGGGTCCCGCTTCCCTAAGGCCCTGCTCTGGGCTTCTGGGTTTGAGTCCTTGGCAAGCCC
AGGAGAGGCGCTCAGGCTTCCCTGTCCCCCTTCCTCGTCCACCATCTCATGCCCCTGGCTCTCCTGCCCC
TTCCCTACAGGGGTTCCTGGCTCTGCGGCCGCTCGAGCATGCATCTAGAGGGCCCAATTCGCCCTATAGT
GAGTCGTATTACAATTCACTGGCCGTCGTTTTACAACGTCGTGACTGGGAAAACCCTGGCGTTACCCAAC
TTAATCGCCTTGCAGCACATCCCCCTTTCGCCAGCTGGCGTAATAGCGAAGAGGCCCGCACCGATCGCCC
TTCCCAACAGTTGCGCAGCCTGAATGGCGAATGG
[124 nt withheld, positions 16135-16258]
C
[91 nt withheld, positions 16260-16350]
A
[49 nt withheld, positions 16352-16400]
CCTTTGACGTTGGAGTCCACGTTCTTT
[37 nt withheld, positions 16428-16464]
ACCCTATCTCGGTCTATTCTTTTGATTTATAAGGGATTTTGCCGATTTCGGCCTATTGGTTAAAAAATGA
GCTGATTTAACAAAAATTTAACGCGAATTTTAACAAAAT
