>Addgene plasmid #180014 | AAVS1-SA-neo-CAGGS-PE2-2A-GFP | depositor partial sequence | sequence record 349751 | Sanger sequencing from SP-CAGGS
CCATGTTCATGCCTTCTTCTTTTTCCTACAGCTCCTGGGCAACGTGCTGGTTATTGTGCTGTCTCATCAT
TTTGGCAAAGAATTGAAGCCTCTGTTCCACATACACTTCATTCTCAGTATTGTTTTGCCAAGTTCTAATT
CCATCAGAAGCTGGGAGCTCCACCGCGGTGGCTAGCTAGTGCGGCCGCTAATACGACTCACTATAGGGAG
AGCCGCCACCATGAAACGGACAGCCGACGGAAGCGAGTTCGAGTCACCAAAGAAGAAGCGGAAAGTCGAC
AAGAAGTACAGCATCGGCCTGGACATCGGCACCAACTCTGTGGGCTGGGCCGTGATCACCGACGAGTACA
AGGTGCCCAGCAAGAAATTCAAGGTGCTGGGCAACACCGACCGGCACAGCATCAAGAAGAACCTGATCGG
AGCCCTGCTGTTCGACAGCGGCGAAACAGCCGAGGCCACCCGGCTGAAGAGAACCGCCAGAAGAAGATAC
ACCAGACGGAAGAACCGGATCTGCTATCTGCAAGAGATCTTCAGCAACGAGATGGCCAAGGTGGACGACA
GCTTCTTCCACAGACTGGAAGAGTCCTTCCTGGTGGAAGAGGATAAGAAGCACGAGCGGCACCCCATCTT
CGGCAACATCGTGGACGAGGTGGCCTACCACGAGAAGTACCCCACCATCTACCACCTGAGAAAGAAACTG
GTGGACAGCACCGACAAGGCCGACCTGCGGCTGATCTATCTGGCCCTGGCCCACATGATCAAGTTCCGGG
GCCACTTCCTGATCGAGGGCGACCTGAACCCCGACAACAGCGACGTGGACAAGCTGTTCATCCAGCTGGT
GCAGACCTACAACCAGCTGTTCGAGGAAAACCCCATCAACGCCAGCGGCGTGGACGCCAAGGCCATCCTG
TCTGCCAGACTGAGCAAGAGCAGACGGCTGGAAAATCTGATCGCCCAGCTGCCCGGCGAGAAGAAGAATG
GCCTGTTCGGAAACCTGATTGCCCTGAGCCTGGGCCTGACCCCCAACTTCAANAGCAACTTCGACCTGGC
CGAGGATGCCAACTGCAGCTGAGCAAGGANNCCTACGACGACNNCTGGANAACCTGCTGGCCCANATCGG
NNACCAGTACNCCGACCTGTTNCTGGCCGCCANAANCTGTCCNANGCNNCNTGNTGANNNNNNTCCNGAN
ANNGAANCCNNAANNCCAAGGCCCCCNGNNNNCNNNNNNNNNANNAANNNANNAANCCCCCNNAACTGAC
CNGNNNNAANNNNNNNGGGGNNNNNNNNNNNNNANNNAAAAAANNTTNNNNNNNNNNNNAANNNNNNNNN
NNNNNNNNNNNNNNNNNNNNNNC
