>Addgene plasmid #180014 | AAVS1-SA-neo-CAGGS-PE2-2A-GFP | depositor partial sequence | sequence record 349752 | Sanger sequencing from ASP_AAVS1-HR-R
TCCGCTCAGAAGCCATAGNAGCCCACCGCATCCCCAGCATGCCTGCTATTGTCTTCCCAATCCTCCCCCT
TGCTGTCCTGCCCCACCCCACCCCCCAGAATAGAATGACACCTACTCAGACAATGCGATGCAATTTCCTC
ATTTTATTAGGAAAGGACAGTGGGAGTGGCACCTTCCAGGGTCAAGGAAGGCACGGGGGAGGGGCAAACA
ACAGATGGCTGGCAACTAGAAGGCACAGTCGAGGCTGATCAGCGGGTTTAAACGGGCCCTCTAGACTCGA
GGAATTAAACTCAATGGTGATGGTGATGATGACCGGTTAGACTTTCCTCTTCTTCTTGGGAGAACCACCA
GACTTGTACAGCTCGTCCATGCCGAGAGTGATCCCGGCGGCGGTCACGAACTCCAGCAGGACCATGTGAT
CGCGCTTCTCGTTGGGGTCTTTGCTCAGGGCGGACTGGGTGCTCAGGTAGTGGTTGTCGGGCAGCAGCAC
GGGGCCGTCGCCGATGGGGGTGTTCTGCTGGTAGTGGTCGGCGAGCTGCACGCTGCCGTCCTCGATGTTG
TGGCGGATCTTGAAGTTCACCTTGATGCCGTTCTTCTGCTTGTCGGCCATGATATAGACGTTGTGGCTGT
TGTAGTTGTACTCCAGCTTGTGCCCCAGGATGTTGCCGTCCTCCTTGAAGTCGATGCCCTTCAGCTCGAT
GCGGTTCACCAGGGTGTCGCCCTCGAACTTCACCTCGGCGCGGGTCTTGTAGTTGCCGTCGTCCTTGAAG
AAGATGGTGCGCTCCTGGACGTAGCCTTCGGGCATGGCGGACTTGAAGAAGTCGTGCTGCTTCATGTGGT
CGGGGTAGCGGCTGAAGCACTGCACTCCATAGGTCAGGGTGGTCACGAGGGTGGGCCAGGGCACGGGCAG
CTTGCCGGTGGTGCAGATGAACTTCAGGGTCAGCTTGCCGTAGGTGGCATCGCCCTCGCCCTCGCCGGAC
ACGCTGAACTTGTGGCCGTTTACGTCGCCGTCCAGCTCGACCAGGATGGGCACCACCCCGGTGAACAGCT
CCTCGCCCTTGCTCCCATAGGTCCAGGGTTCTCCTCCNCGTCTCCAGCCTGCTTNAGCAGGCTGAAGTTN
NNAGCTCCGCTTCCGACTTTCCNNTTCTNNTGGGCTCNAATTNGCTGCCNNNGGNGGTNNTTTTGAGCNG
CCANAGGNTGNNAATTTNNNNNNNNNNGGGAAANGGNNNNNGNNNNNNNNNNNGNNNGCCTTTCGGNCCC
TNGGNNNNNNNCCGGNNNCNNNNCCCCGGGGNNNNNNNNNTTNNNNNNNNNNNNNNNNNNNNNNNNNNNN
NNNNNANNNNNNNTNNNNNNNNNNNNNNNNNNNNNNNNNNNNNNNTNNNNNNNNNNNNNNNNNNNNNNNN
NNNNT
